>Addgene plasmid #49680 | pVRa26_4464 | depositor full sequence | sequence record 74458 | pVRa26_4464 sequence 5954 bps
ATGAATGATCTGGACCCGGTTGTTACCGTTAGTGATGGTATTTGTGCACTGCTGCCTCGTCTGCGTCGTT
TTGCACGTGCCATTGCAGGTCATCCGGCAGATGCAGATGATCTGCTGCAGGTTGCAATTGAACGTGCACT
GCGTCATTGTGCACAGTGGCGTCCGGAAACACCGCTGCAGTATTGGCTGTTTGGTATTATTCGTCATGCA
TGGCTGGATGAAGTTCGTGCCCAGCGTCGTCGTCGCCAGCTGTTTGTTAGCGCAGCCGAAGGTGAACAGG
TTGGTGATAGCCCGATGGAACGTCAGCAAGAATGGATGGCAGTTCAGGCTGCAATGGCCCAGCTGCCTGA
TGAACAGCGTTGGCCGATTGCACTGGTTCTGATTGAAGGTCTGAGTTATCGTGATGCAGCAGCAGTTCTG
GAAATTCCGATTGGCACCCTGACCAGCCGTCTGGCACGTGGTCGTGAAGCACTGCAGGCACTGCTGGAAG
AAAAAAGCTAAGGATCCAAGCTTGCGGCCGCACTCGAGCACCACCACCACCACCACTGAGATCCGGCTGC
TAACAAAGCCCGAAAGGAAGCTGAGTTGGCTGCTGCCACCGCTGAGCAATAACTAGCATAACCCCTTGGG
GCCTCTAAACGGGTCTTGAGGGGTTTTTTGCTGAAAGGAGGAACTATATCCGGATTGGCGAATGGG
[124 nt withheld, positions 697-820]
C
[91 nt withheld, positions 822-912]
A
[49 nt withheld, positions 914-962]
CCTTTGACGTTGGAGTCCACGTTCTTT
[37 nt withheld, positions 990-1026]
ACCCTATCTCGGTCTATTCTTTTGATTTATAAGGGATTTTGCCGATTTCGGCCTATTGGTTAAAAAATGA
GCTGATTTAACAAAAATTTAACGCGAATTTTAACAAAATATTAACGTTTACAATTTCAGGTGGCACTTTT
CGGGGAAATGTGCGCGGAACCCCTATTTGTTTATTTTTCTAAATACATTCAAATATGTATCCGCTCATGA
GACAATAACCCTGATAAATGCTTCAATAATATTGAAAAAGGAAGAGTATGAGTATTCAACATTTCCGTGT
CGCCCTTATTCCCTTTTTTGCGGCATTTTGCCTTCCTGTTTTTGCTCACCCAGAAACGCTGGTGAAAGTA
AAAGATGCTGAAGATCAGTTGGGTGCACGAGTGGGTTACATCGAACTGGATCTCAACAGCGGTAAGATCC
TTGAGAGTTTTCGCCCCGAAGAACGTTTTCCAATGATGAGCACTTTTAAAGTTCTGCTATGTGGCGCGGT
ATTATCCCGTATTGACGCCGGGCAAGAGCAACTCGGTCGCCGCATACACTATTCTCAGAATGACTTGGTT
GAGTACTCACCAGTCACAGAAAAGCATCTTACGGATGGCATGACAGTAAGAGAATTATGCAGTGCTGCCA
TAACCATGAGTGATAACACTGCGGCCAACTTACTTCTGACAACGATCGGAGGACCGAAGGAGCTAACCGC
TTTTTTGCACAACATGGGGGATCATGTAACTCGCCTTGATCGTTGGGAACCGGAGCTGAATGAAGCCATA
CCAAACGACGAGCGTGACACCACGATGCCTGCAGCAATGGCAACAACGTTGCGCAAACTATTAACTGGCG
AACTACTTACTCTAGCTTCCCGGCAACAATTAATAGACTGGATGGAGGCGGATAAAGTTGCAGGACCACT
TCTGCGCTCGGCCCTTCCGGCTGGCTGGTTTATTGCTGATAAATCTGGAGCCGGTGAGCGTGGGTCTCGC
GGTATCATTGCAGCACTGGGGCCAGATGGTAAGCCCTCCCGTATCGTAGTTATCTACACGACGGGGAGTC
AGGCAACTATGGATGAACGAAATAGACAGATCGCTGAGATAGGTGCCTCACTGATTAAGCATTGGTAACT
GTCAGACCAAGTTTACTCATATATACTTTAGATTGATTTAAAACTTCATTTTTAATTTAAAAGGATCTAG
GTGAAGATCCTTTTTGATAATCTCATGACCAAAATCCCTTAACGTGAGTTTTCGTTCCACTGAGCGTCAG
ACCCCGTAGAAAAGATCAAAGGATCTTCTTGAGATCCTTTTTTTCTGCGCGTAATCTGCTGCTTGCAAAC
AAAAAAACCACCGCTACCAGCGGTGGTTTGTTTGCCGGATCAAGAGCTACCAACTCTTTTTCCGAAGGTA
ACTGGCTTCAGCAGAGCGCAGATACCAAATACTGTCCTTCTAGTGTAGCCGTAGTTAGGCCACCACTTCA
AGAACTCTGTAGCACCGCCTACATACCTCGCTCTGCTAATCCTGTTACCAGTGGCTGCTGCCAGTGGCGA
TAAGTCGTGTCTTACCGGGTTGGACTCAAGACGATAGTTACCGGATAAGGCGCAGCGGTCGGGCTGAACG
GGGGGTTCGTGCACACAGCCCAGCTTGGAGCGAACGACCTACACCGAACTGAGATACCTACAGCGTGAGC
TATGAGAAAGCGCCACGCTTCCCGAAGGGAGAAAGGCGGACAGGTATCCGGTAAGCGGCAGGGTCGGAAC
AGGAGAGCGCACGAGGGAGCTTCCAGGGGGAAACGCCTGGTATCTTTATAGTCCTGTCGGGTTTCGCCAC
CTCTGACTTGAGCGTCGATTTTTGTGATGCTCGTCAGGGGGGCGGAGCCTATGGAAAAACGCCAGCAACG
CGGCCTTTTTACGGTTCCTGGCCTTTTGCTGGCCTTTTGCTCACATGTTCTTTCCTGCGTTATCCCCTGA
TTCTGTGGATAACCGTATTACCGCCTTTGAGTGAGCTGATACCGCTCGCCGCAGCCGAACGACCGAGCGC
AGCGAGTCAGTGAGCGAGGAAGCGGAAGAGCGCCTGATGCGGTATTTTCTCCTTACGCATCTGTGCGGTA
TTTCACACCGCATATATGGTGCACTCTCAGTACAATCTGCTCTGATGCCGCATAGTTAAGCCAGTATACA
CTCCGCTATCGCTACGTGACTGGGTCATGGCTGCGCCCCGACACCCGCCAACACCCGCTGACGCGCCCTG
ACGGGCTTGTCTGCTCCCGGCATCCGCTTACAGACAAGCTGTGACCGTCTCCGGGAGCTGCATGTGTCAG
AGGTTTTCACCGTCATCACCGAAACGCGCGAGGCAGCTGCGGTAAAGCTCATCAGCGTGGTCGTGAAGCG
ATTCACAGATGTCTGCCTGTTCATCCGCGTCCAGCTCGTTGAGTTTCTCCAGAAGCGTTAATGTCTGGCT
TCTGATAAAGCGGGCCATGTTAAGGGCGGTTTTTTCCTGTTTGGTCACTGATGCCTCCGTGTAAGGGGGA
TTTCTGTTCATGGGGGTAATGATACCGATGAAACGAGAGAGGATGCTCACGATACGGGTTACTGATGATG
AACATGCCCGGTTACTGGAACGTTGTGAGGGTAAACAACTGGCGGTATGGATGCGGCGGGACCAGAGAAA
AATCACTCAGGGTCAATGCCAGCGCTTCGTTAATACAGATGTAGGTGTTCCACAGGGTAGCCAGCAGCAT
CCTGCGATGCAGATCCGGAACATAATGGTGCAGGGCGCTGACTTCCGCGTTTCCAGACTTTACGAAACAC
GGAAACCGAAGACCATTCATGTTGTTGCTCAGGTCGCAGACGTTTTGCAGCAGCAGTCGCTTCACGTTCG
CTCGCGTATCGGTGATTCATTCTGCTAACCAGTAAGGCAACCCCGCCAGCCTAGCCGGGTCCTCAACGAC
AGGAGCACGATCATGCGCACCCGTGGGGCCGCCATGCCGGCGATAATGGCCTGCTTCTCGCCGAAACGTT
TGGTGGCGGGACCAGTGACGAAGGCTTGAGCGAGGGCGTGCAAGATTCCGAATACCGCAAGCGACAGGCC
GATCATCGTCGCGCTCCAGCGAAAGCGGTCCTCGCCGAAAATGACCCAGAGCGCTGCCGGCACCTGTCCT
ACGAGTTGCATGATAAAGAAGACAGTCATAAGTGCGGCGACGATAGTCATGCCCCGCGCCCACCGGAAGG
AGCTGACTGGGTTGAAGGCTCTCAAGGGCATCGGTCGAGATCCCGGTGCCTAATGAGTGAGCTAACTTAC
ATTAATTGCGTTGCGCTCACTGCCCGCTTTCCAGTCGGGAAACCTGTCGTGCCAGCTGCATTAATGAATC
GGCCAACGCGCGGGGAGAGGCGGTTTGCGTATTGGGCGCCAGGGTGGTTTTTCTTTTCACCAGTGAGACG
GGCAACAGCTGATTGCCCTTCACCGCCTGGCCCTGAGAGAGTTGCAGCAAGCGGTCCACGCTGGTTTGCC
CCAGCAGGCGAAAATCCTGTTTGATGGTGGTTAACGGCGGGATATAACATGAGCTGTCTTCGGTATCGTC
GTATCCCACTACCGAGATATCCGCACCAACGCGCAGCCCGGACTCGGTAATGGCGCGCATTGCGCCCAGC
GCCATCTGATCGTTGGCAACCAGCATCGCAGTGGGAACGATGCCCTCATTCAGCATTTGCATGGTTTGTT
GAAAACCGGACATGGCACTCCAGTCGCCTTCCCGTTCCGCTATCGGCTGAATTTGATTGCGAGTGAGATA
TTTATGCCAGCCAGCCAGACGCAGACGCGCCGAGACAGAACTTAATGGGCCCGCTAACAGCGCGATTTGC
TGGTGACCCAATGCGACCAGATGCTCCACGCCCAGTCGCGTACCGTCTTCATGGGAGAAAATAATACTGT
TGATGGGTGTCTGGTCAGAGACATCAAGAAATAACGCCGGAACATTAGTGCAGGCAGCTTCCACAGCAAT
GGCATCCTGGTCATCCAGCGGATAGTTAATGATCAGCCCACTGACGCGTTGCGCGAGAAGATTGTGCACC
GCCGCTTTACAGGCTTCGACGCCGCTTCGTTCTACCATCGACACCACCACGCTGGCACCCAGTTGATCGG
CGCGAGATTTAATCGCCGCGACAATTTGCGACGGCGCGTGCAGGGCCAGACTGGAGGTGGCAACGCCAAT
CAGCAACGACTGTTTGCCCGCCAGTTGTTGTGCCACGCGGTTGGGAATGTAATTCAGCTCCGCCATCGCC
GCTTCCACTTTTTCCCGCGTTTTCGCAGAAACGTGGCTGGCCTGGTTCACCACGCGGGAAACGGTCTGAT
AAGAGACACCGGCATACTCTGCGACATCGTATAACGTTACTGGTTTCACATTCACCACCCTGAATTGACT
CTCTTCCGGGCGCTATCATGCCATACCGCGAAAGGTTTTGCGCCATTCGATGGTGTCCGGGATCTCGACG
CTCTCCCTTATGCGACTCCTGCATTAGGAAGCAGCCCAGTAGTAGGTTGAGGCCGTTGAGCACCGCCGCC
GCAAGGAATGGTGCATGCAAGGAGATGGCGCCCAACAGTCCCCCGGCCACGGGGCCTGCCACCATACCCA
CGCCGAAACAAGCGCTCATGAGCCCGAAGTGGCGAGCCCGATCTTCCCCATCGGTGATGTCGGCGATATA
GGCGCCAGCAACCGCACCTGTGGCGCCGGTGATGCCGGCCACGATGCGTCCGGCGTAGAGGATCGAGATC
TCGATCCCGCGAAATTAATACGACTCACTATAGGGGAATTGTGAGCGGATAACAATTCCCCTCTAGAAAT
AATTTTGTTTAACTTTAAGAAGGAGATATACCATGGGCAGCAGCCATCATCATCATCATCACAGCAGCGG
CCTGGAAGTTCTGTTCCAGGGGCCCCAT
Features (pLannotate 1.2.2; 19 found; start..end, strand, type, name):
    529..546     +  CDS            9xHis (fragment): 9xHis affinity tag
    556..605     +  CDS            SET1 (fragment): solubility-enhancement tag derived from T7 phage gene 10B
    613..660     +  terminator     T7 terminator: transcription terminator for bacteriophage T7 RNA polymerase
    697..1152    +  rep_origin     f1 ori (sequence partly withheld): f1 bacteriophage origin of replication; arrow indicates direction of (+) strand synthesis
   1179..1283    +  promoter       AmpR promoter: bla
   1284..2144    +  CDS            AmpR: β-lactamase; bla; confers resistance to ampicillin, carbenicillin, and related antibiotics
   2315..2903    +  rep_origin     ori: high-copy-number ColE1/pMB1/pBR322/pUC origin of replication
   3089..3231    -  misc_feature   bom: basis of mobility region from pBR322
   3333..3524    -  CDS            rop: Rop protein, which maintains plasmids at low copy number; rop
   3541..3921    +  CDS            YPB1_ECOLX: Protein predicted: Swiss-Prot protein existence level 4. From Escherichia coli.
   3993..4284    -  CDS            TcR (fragment): tetracycline efflux protein; tet; confers resistance to tetracycline
   4299..4320    -  protein_bind   CAP binding site: CAP binding activates transcription in the presence of cAMP. E. coli catabolite activator protein
   4333..5415    -  CDS            lacI: lac repressor; lacI; The lac repressor binds to the lac operator to inhibit transcription in E. coli. This inhibition can be relieved by adding lactose or isopropyl-β-D-thiogalactopyranoside (IPTG).
   5416..5493    -  promoter       lacI promoter: lacI
   5501..5780    -  CDS            TcR (fragment): tetracycline efflux protein; tet; confers resistance to tetracycline
   5802..5820    +  promoter       T7 promoter: promoter for bacteriophage T7 RNA polymerase
   5821..5845    +  protein_bind   lac operator: The lac repressor binds to the lac operator to inhibit transcription in E. coli. This inhibition can be relieved by adding lactose or isopropyl-β-D-thiogalactopyranoside (IPTG). lac repressor encoded by lacI
   5860..5882    +  RBS            RBS: efficient ribosome binding site from bacteriophage T7 gene 10 (Olins and Rangwala, 1989)
   5901..5917    +  CDS            capTEV™ (fragment): composite tag for in vivo biotinylation, TEV protease cleavage, and 6xHis tagging
