[The description below was written by a language model from this plasmid's Addgene catalogue record and pLannotate feature annotations shown in this document.]
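Description:
pVRa26_4464 is a bacterial expression plasmid built on the pVRa backbone for synthetic biology work in E. coli. Its layout resembles a pET-type vector. It replicates from a ColE1/pMB1-family origin accompanied by the rop gene and the pBR322 bom region, consistent with the low copy number listed in the catalogue entry, and it is selected with ampicillin through the bla (AmpR) gene. An f1 phage origin is also present, along with nonfunctional fragments of the tetracycline resistance gene that are remnants of the pBR322 lineage.

The insert is ECF26_4464, from Xanthomonas oryzae pv. oryzae KACC10331, codon optimized for E. coli and cloned between NdeI and HindIII sites. The name and the associated study on sigmas, anti-sigmas and promoters suggest it is an extracytoplasmic function (ECF) sigma factor. It is transcribed from a T7 promoter followed by a lac operator, translated from the strong T7 gene 10 ribosome binding site, and terminated by the T7 terminator. A plasmid-borne lacI gene under its own promoter supplies the repressor, so expression requires T7 RNA polymerase in the host and is inducible with IPTG. The backbone adds an N-terminal His6 tag with a PreScission protease site. The short "capTEV" fragment just downstream of the RBS probably reflects that His tag. The feature table does not annotate the sigma factor coding sequence itself, which presumably spans the unannotated region across the sequence origin. The His and SET1 fragment hits just upstream of the terminator look like leftover vector sequence, and the record does not indicate that they are fused to the insert. The plasmid belongs to a collection for building orthogonal genetic switches, where controlled sigma factor expression drives cognate promoters.
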