Addgene plasmid #49680: pVRa26_4464
Depositing lab: Christopher Voigt. Depositing organization: University of California, San Francisco (UCSF). Publication: Design of orthogonal genetic switches based on a crosstalk map of sigmas, anti-sigmas, and promoters. Rhodius VA, Segall-Shapiro TH, Sharon BD, Ghodasara A, Orlova E, Tabakh H, Burkhardt DH, Clancy K, Peterson TC, Gross CA, Voigt CA. Mol Syst Biol. 2013 Oct 29;9:702. doi: 10.1038/msb.2013.58. PubMed 24169405.
Backbone
  Vector backbone: pVRa
  Vector type: Bacterial Expression, Synthetic Biology
Growth in bacteria
  Bacterial resistance: Ampicillin, 100 μg/mL
  Growth temperature: 37°C
  Growth strain: DH10B
  Copy number: Low Copy
Gene/Insert
  Gene/Insert name: ECF26_4464
  Species: Xanthomonas oryzae pv. oryzae KACC10331
  Mutation: Codon optimized for E.coli
  Promoter: pT7-lacO
  Tag / fusion protein: His6-PreScission (N terminal on backbone)
  Cloning method: Restriction Enzyme; 5′ cloning site NdeI (not destroyed); 3′ cloning site HindIII (not destroyed)
  Sequencing primers: 5′ CGATATAGGCGCCAGCAAC; 3′ CAGCAGCCAACTCAGCTTC
Terms and licenses: Academic/Nonprofit Terms; Industry Terms: Not Available to Industry
How to cite: pVRa26_4464 was a gift from Christopher Voigt (Addgene plasmid # 49680 ; http://n2t.net/addgene:49680 ; RRID:Addgene_49680)
