>Addgene plasmid #49680 | pVRa26_4464 | depositor partial sequence | sequence record 74038 | ECF gene
ATGAATGATCTGGACCCGGTTGTTACCGTTAGTGATGGTATTTGTGCACTGCTGCCTCGTCTGCGTCGTT
TTGCACGTGCCATTGCAGGTCATCCGGCAGATGCAGATGATCTGCTGCAGGTTGCAATTGAACGTGCACT
GCGTCATTGTGCACAGTGGCGTCCGGAAACACCGCTGCAGTATTGGCTGTTTGGTATTATTCGTCATGCA
TGGCTGGATGAAGTTCGTGCCCAGCGTCGTCGTCGCCAGCTGTTTGTTAGCGCAGCCGAAGGTGAACAGG
TTGGTGATAGCCCGATGGAACGTCAGCAAGAATGGATGGCAGTTCAGGCTGCAATGGCCCAGCTGCCTGA
TGAACAGCGTTGGCCGATTGCACTGGTTCTGATTGAAGGTCTGAGTTATCGTGATGCAGCAGCAGTTCTG
GAAATTCCGATTGGCACCCTGACCAGCCGTCTGGCACGTGGTCGTGAAGCACTGCAGGCACTGCTGGAAG
AAAAAAGCTAA
