>Addgene plasmid #49680 | pVRa26_4464 | depositor partial sequence | sequence record 74039 | pVRa backbone
GGATCCAAGCTTGCGGCCGCACTCGAGCACCACCACCACCACCACTGAGATCCGGCTGCTAACAAAGCCC
GAAAGGAAGCTGAGTTGGCTGCTGCCACCGCTGAGCAATAACTAGCATAACCCCTTGGGGCCTCTAAACG
GGTCTTGAGGGGTTTTTTGCTGAAAGGAGGAACTATATCCGGATTGGCGAATGGG
[124 nt withheld, positions 196-319]
C
[91 nt withheld, positions 321-411]
A
[49 nt withheld, positions 413-461]
CCTTTGACGTTGGAGTCCACGTTCTTT
[37 nt withheld, positions 489-525]
ACCCTATCTCGGTCTATTCTTTTGATTTATAAGGGATTTTGCCGATTTCGGCCTATTGGTTAAAAAATGA
GCTGATTTAACAAAAATTTAACGCGAATTTTAACAAAATATTAACGTTTACAATTTCAGGTGGCACTTTT
CGGGGAAATGTGCGCGGAACCCCTATTTGTTTATTTTTCTAAATACATTCAAATATGTATCCGCTCATGA
GACAATAACCCTGATAAATGCTTCAATAATATTGAAAAAGGAAGAGTATGAGTATTCAACATTTCCGTGT
CGCCCTTATTCCCTTTTTTGCGGCATTTTGCCTTCCTGTTTTTGCTCACCCAGAAACGCTGGTGAAAGTA
AAAGATGCTGAAGATCAGTTGGGTGCACGAGTGGGTTACATCGAACTGGATCTCAACAGCGGTAAGATCC
TTGAGAGTTTTCGCCCCGAAGAACGTTTTCCAATGATGAGCACTTTTAAAGTTCTGCTATGTGGCGCGGT
ATTATCCCGTATTGACGCCGGGCAAGAGCAACTCGGTCGCCGCATACACTATTCTCAGAATGACTTGGTT
GAGTACTCACCAGTCACAGAAAAGCATCTTACGGATGGCATGACAGTAAGAGAATTATGCAGTGCTGCCA
TAACCATGAGTGATAACACTGCGGCCAACTTACTTCTGACAACGATCGGAGGACCGAAGGAGCTAACCGC
TTTTTTGCACAACATGGGGGATCATGTAACTCGCCTTGATCGTTGGGAACCGGAGCTGAATGAAGCCATA
CCAAACGACGAGCGTGACACCACGATGCCTGCAGCAATGGCAACAACGTTGCGCAAACTATTAACTGGCG
AACTACTTACTCTAGCTTCCCGGCAACAATTAATAGACTGGATGGAGGCGGATAAAGTTGCAGGACCACT
TCTGCGCTCGGCCCTTCCGGCTGGCTGGTTTATTGCTGATAAATCTGGAGCCGGTGAGCGTGGGTCTCGC
GGTATCATTGCAGCACTGGGGCCAGATGGTAAGCCCTCCCGTATCGTAGTTATCTACACGACGGGGAGTC
AGGCAACTATGGATGAACGAAATAGACAGATCGCTGAGATAGGTGCCTCACTGATTAAGCATTGGTAACT
GTCAGACCAAGTTTACTCATATATACTTTAGATTGATTTAAAACTTCATTTTTAATTTAAAAGGATCTAG
GTGAAGATCCTTTTTGATAATCTCATGACCAAAATCCCTTAACGTGAGTTTTCGTTCCACTGAGCGTCAG
ACCCCGTAGAAAAGATCAAAGGATCTTCTTGAGATCCTTTTTTTCTGCGCGTAATCTGCTGCTTGCAAAC
AAAAAAACCACCGCTACCAGCGGTGGTTTGTTTGCCGGATCAAGAGCTACCAACTCTTTTTCCGAAGGTA
ACTGGCTTCAGCAGAGCGCAGATACCAAATACTGTCCTTCTAGTGTAGCCGTAGTTAGGCCACCACTTCA
AGAACTCTGTAGCACCGCCTACATACCTCGCTCTGCTAATCCTGTTACCAGTGGCTGCTGCCAGTGGCGA
TAAGTCGTGTCTTACCGGGTTGGACTCAAGACGATAGTTACCGGATAAGGCGCAGCGGTCGGGCTGAACG
GGGGGTTCGTGCACACAGCCCAGCTTGGAGCGAACGACCTACACCGAACTGAGATACCTACAGCGTGAGC
TATGAGAAAGCGCCACGCTTCCCGAAGGGAGAAAGGCGGACAGGTATCCGGTAAGCGGCAGGGTCGGAAC
AGGAGAGCGCACGAGGGAGCTTCCAGGGGGAAACGCCTGGTATCTTTATAGTCCTGTCGGGTTTCGCCAC
CTCTGACTTGAGCGTCGATTTTTGTGATGCTCGTCAGGGGGGCGGAGCCTATGGAAAAACGCCAGCAACG
CGGCCTTTTTACGGTTCCTGGCCTTTTGCTGGCCTTTTGCTCACATGTTCTTTCCTGCGTTATCCCCTGA
TTCTGTGGATAACCGTATTACCGCCTTTGAGTGAGCTGATACCGCTCGCCGCAGCCGAACGACCGAGCGC
AGCGAGTCAGTGAGCGAGGAAGCGGAAGAGCGCCTGATGCGGTATTTTCTCCTTACGCATCTGTGCGGTA
TTTCACACCGCATATATGGTGCACTCTCAGTACAATCTGCTCTGATGCCGCATAGTTAAGCCAGTATACA
CTCCGCTATCGCTACGTGACTGGGTCATGGCTGCGCCCCGACACCCGCCAACACCCGCTGACGCGCCCTG
ACGGGCTTGTCTGCTCCCGGCATCCGCTTACAGACAAGCTGTGACCGTCTCCGGGAGCTGCATGTGTCAG
AGGTTTTCACCGTCATCACCGAAACGCGCGAGGCAGCTGCGGTAAAGCTCATCAGCGTGGTCGTGAAGCG
ATTCACAGATGTCTGCCTGTTCATCCGCGTCCAGCTCGTTGAGTTTCTCCAGAAGCGTTAATGTCTGGCT
TCTGATAAAGCGGGCCATGTTAAGGGCGGTTTTTTCCTGTTTGGTCACTGATGCCTCCGTGTAAGGGGGA
TTTCTGTTCATGGGGGTAATGATACCGATGAAACGAGAGAGGATGCTCACGATACGGGTTACTGATGATG
AACATGCCCGGTTACTGGAACGTTGTGAGGGTAAACAACTGGCGGTATGGATGCGGCGGGACCAGAGAAA
AATCACTCAGGGTCAATGCCAGCGCTTCGTTAATACAGATGTAGGTGTTCCACAGGGTAGCCAGCAGCAT
CCTGCGATGCAGATCCGGAACATAATGGTGCAGGGCGCTGACTTCCGCGTTTCCAGACTTTACGAAACAC
GGAAACCGAAGACCATTCATGTTGTTGCTCAGGTCGCAGACGTTTTGCAGCAGCAGTCGCTTCACGTTCG
CTCGCGTATCGGTGATTCATTCTGCTAACCAGTAAGGCAACCCCGCCAGCCTAGCCGGGTCCTCAACGAC
AGGAGCACGATCATGCGCACCCGTGGGGCCGCCATGCCGGCGATAATGGCCTGCTTCTCGCCGAAACGTT
TGGTGGCGGGACCAGTGACGAAGGCTTGAGCGAGGGCGTGCAAGATTCCGAATACCGCAAGCGACAGGCC
GATCATCGTCGCGCTCCAGCGAAAGCGGTCCTCGCCGAAAATGACCCAGAGCGCTGCCGGCACCTGTCCT
ACGAGTTGCATGATAAAGAAGACAGTCATAAGTGCGGCGACGATAGTCATGCCCCGCGCCCACCGGAAGG
AGCTGACTGGGTTGAAGGCTCTCAAGGGCATCGGTCGAGATCCCGGTGCCTAATGAGTGAGCTAACTTAC
ATTAATTGCGTTGCGCTCACTGCCCGCTTTCCAGTCGGGAAACCTGTCGTGCCAGCTGCATTAATGAATC
GGCCAACGCGCGGGGAGAGGCGGTTTGCGTATTGGGCGCCAGGGTGGTTTTTCTTTTCACCAGTGAGACG
GGCAACAGCTGATTGCCCTTCACCGCCTGGCCCTGAGAGAGTTGCAGCAAGCGGTCCACGCTGGTTTGCC
CCAGCAGGCGAAAATCCTGTTTGATGGTGGTTAACGGCGGGATATAACATGAGCTGTCTTCGGTATCGTC
GTATCCCACTACCGAGATATCCGCACCAACGCGCAGCCCGGACTCGGTAATGGCGCGCATTGCGCCCAGC
GCCATCTGATCGTTGGCAACCAGCATCGCAGTGGGAACGATGCCCTCATTCAGCATTTGCATGGTTTGTT
GAAAACCGGACATGGCACTCCAGTCGCCTTCCCGTTCCGCTATCGGCTGAATTTGATTGCGAGTGAGATA
TTTATGCCAGCCAGCCAGACGCAGACGCGCCGAGACAGAACTTAATGGGCCCGCTAACAGCGCGATTTGC
TGGTGACCCAATGCGACCAGATGCTCCACGCCCAGTCGCGTACCGTCTTCATGGGAGAAAATAATACTGT
TGATGGGTGTCTGGTCAGAGACATCAAGAAATAACGCCGGAACATTAGTGCAGGCAGCTTCCACAGCAAT
GGCATCCTGGTCATCCAGCGGATAGTTAATGATCAGCCCACTGACGCGTTGCGCGAGAAGATTGTGCACC
GCCGCTTTACAGGCTTCGACGCCGCTTCGTTCTACCATCGACACCACCACGCTGGCACCCAGTTGATCGG
CGCGAGATTTAATCGCCGCGACAATTTGCGACGGCGCGTGCAGGGCCAGACTGGAGGTGGCAACGCCAAT
CAGCAACGACTGTTTGCCCGCCAGTTGTTGTGCCACGCGGTTGGGAATGTAATTCAGCTCCGCCATCGCC
GCTTCCACTTTTTCCCGCGTTTTCGCAGAAACGTGGCTGGCCTGGTTCACCACGCGGGAAACGGTCTGAT
AAGAGACACCGGCATACTCTGCGACATCGTATAACGTTACTGGTTTCACATTCACCACCCTGAATTGACT
CTCTTCCGGGCGCTATCATGCCATACCGCGAAAGGTTTTGCGCCATTCGATGGTGTCCGGGATCTCGACG
CTCTCCCTTATGCGACTCCTGCATTAGGAAGCAGCCCAGTAGTAGGTTGAGGCCGTTGAGCACCGCCGCC
GCAAGGAATGGTGCATGCAAGGAGATGGCGCCCAACAGTCCCCCGGCCACGGGGCCTGCCACCATACCCA
CGCCGAAACAAGCGCTCATGAGCCCGAAGTGGCGAGCCCGATCTTCCCCATCGGTGATGTCGGCGATATA
GGCGCCAGCAACCGCACCTGTGGCGCCGGTGATGCCGGCCACGATGCGTCCGGCGTAGAGGATCGAGATC
TCGATCCCGCGAAATTAATACGACTCACTATAGGGGAATTGTGAGCGGATAACAATTCCCCTCTAGAAAT
AATTTTGTTTAACTTTAAGAAGGAGATATACCATGGGCAGCAGCCATCATCATCATCATCACAGCAGCGG
CCTGGAAGTTCTGTTCCAGGGGCCCCAT
