>Addgene plasmid #49680 | pVRa26_4464 | addgene partial sequence | sequence record 77261 | pBRrevBam 5'-GGTGATGTCGGCGATATAGG-3'
CGGTGATGCCGGCCACGATGCGTCCGGCGTAGAGGATCGAGATCTCGATCCCGCGAAATTAATACGACTC
ACTATAGGGGAATTGTGAGCGGATAACAATTCCCCTCTAGAAATAATTTTGTTTAACTTTAAGAAGGAGA
TATACCATGGGCAGCAGCCATCATCATCATCATCACAGCAGCGGCCTGGAAGTTCTGTTCCAGGGGCCCC
ATATGAATGATCTGGACCCGGTTGTTACCGTTAGTGATGGTATTTGTGCACTGCTGCCTCGTCTGCGTCG
TTTTGCACGTGCCATTGCAGGTCATCCGGCAGATGCAGATGATCTGCTGCAGGTTGCAATTGAACGTGCA
CTGCGTCATTGTGCACAGTGGCGTCCGGAAACACCGCTGCAGTATTGGCTGTTTGGTATTATTCGTCATG
CATGGCTGGATGAAGTTCGTGCCCAGCGTCGTCGTCGCCAGCTGTTTGTTAGCGCAGCCGAAGGTGAACA
GGTTGGTGATAGCCCGATGGAACGTCAGCAAGAATGGATGGCAGTTCAGGCTGCAATGGCCCAGCTGCCT
GATGAACAGCGTTGGCCGATTGCACTGGTTCTGATTGAAGGTCTGAGTTATCGTGATGCAGCAGCAGTTC
TGGAAATTCCGATTGGCACCCTGACCAGCCGTCTGGCACGTGGTCGTGAAGCACTGCAGGCACTGCTGGA
AGAAAAAAGCTAAGGATCCAAGCTTGCGGCCGCACTCGAGCACCACCACCACCACCACTGAGATCCGGCT
GCTAACAAAGCCCGAAAGGAAGCTGAGTTGGCTGCTGCCACCGCTGAGCAATAACTAGCATAACCCCTTG
GGGCCTCTAAACGGGTCTTGAGGGGTTTTTTGCTGAAAGGAGGAACTATATCCGGATTGGCGAATGGGAC
GCGCCCTGTAGCGGCGC
